>Addgene plasmid #139875 | pBEL1584 | addgene full sequence | sequence record 309618 | Addgene NGS Result
GCGCCCAACAGTCCCCCGGCCACGGGGCCTGCCACCATACCCACGCCGAAACAAGCGCTCATGAGCCCGA
AGTGGCGAGCCCGATCTTCCCCATCGGTGATGTCGGCGATATAGGCGCCAGCAACCGCACCTGTGGCGCC
GGTGATGCCGGCCACGATGCGTCCGGCGTAGAGGATCGAGATCTCGATCCCGCGAAATTAATACGACTCA
CTATAGGGGAATTGTGAGCGGATAACAATTCCCCTCTAGAAATAATTTTGTTTAACTTTGGCCCAGGCGG
CCAGGAGGGTCTCACATGGGCGATCTGATGATCCACCTGCAAGCCCCCGATCTCGGTTCGCTGAACAGCG
GTTCATTGGTCTATTTCCGCAAGATCCCGGTGGGAAAAGTCTACGACTATGCCATCAATCCCAACAAGCA
AGGCGTGGTGATTGATGTCCTGATCGAGCGGCGTTTTACCGATCTGGTGAAAAAAGGTAGCCGTTTCTGG
AACGTTTCCGGCGTTGATGCCAACGTCAGTATCAGTGGCGCGAAGGTGAAACTGGAAAGCCTGGCGGCAC
TGGTTAACGGTGCGATTGCCTTCGATTCACCAGAAGAGTCGAAACCTGCCGAGGCGGAAGATACCTTTGG
TCTGTATGAAGATCTGGCCCACAGCCAGCGTGGCGTAATAATAAAACTGGAACTGCCGAGTGGGGCCGGA
TTAACCGCCGACTCGACGCCGTTAATGTATCAGGGGCTGGAAGTCGGACAGCTGACTAAACTGGATTTAA
ATCCTGGTGGTAAAGTCACAGGGGAAATGACCGTTGATCCCAGCGTCGTTACCCTGCTTCGTGAAAATAC
CCGCATCGAATTACGCAACCCGAAATTATCCCTTAGCGATGCTAATCTCAGCGCCCTGCTGACCGGCAAA
ACCTTCGAGCTGGTGCCCGGCGATGGCGAGCCACGCAAAGAGTTCGTTGTTGTGCCAGGCGAAGGCGAGA
CCCATCACCACCATCACCATTAAGGCCAGGCCGGCCGATCCGGCTGCTAACAAAGCCCGAAAGGAAGCTG
AGTTGGCTGCTGCCACCGCTGAGCAATAACTAGCATAACCCCTTGGGGCCTCTAAACGGGTCTTGAGGGG
TTTTTTGCTGAAAGGAGGAACTATATCCGGATTGGCGAATGGG
[124 nt withheld, positions 1164-1287]
C
[91 nt withheld, positions 1289-1379]
A
[49 nt withheld, positions 1381-1429]
CCTTTGACGTTGGAGTCCACGTTCTTT
[37 nt withheld, positions 1457-1493]
ACCCTATCTCGGTCTATTCTTTTGATTTATAAGGGATTTTGCCGATTTCGGCCTATTGGTTAAAAAATGA
GCTGATTTAACAAAAATTTAACGCGAATTTTAACAAAATATTAACGCTTACAATTTAGGTGGCACTTTTC
GGGGAACGACGACCTGCAGCCAAGCTAGCTTGGCTGGACGTAAACTCCTCTTCAGACCTAATAACTTCGT
ATAGCATACATTATACGAAGTTATATTAAGGGTTATTGAATATGATCGGAATTGGGCTGCAGGAATTCGA
TAGCTTGGCTGCAGGTCGACCTCGAGGATGTGCGCGGAACCCCTATTTGTTTATTTTTCTAAATACATTC
AAATATGTATCCGCTCATGAGACAATAACCCTGATAAATGCTTCAATAATATTGAAAAAGGAAGAGTATG
AGTATTCAACATTTCCGTGTCGCCCTTATTCCCTTTTTTGCGGCATTTTGCCTTCCTGTTTTTGCTCACC
CAGAAACGCTGGTGAAAGTAAAAGATGCTGAAGATCAGTTGGGTGCACGAGTGGGTTACATCGAACTGGA
TCTCAACAGCGGTAAGATCCTTGAGAGTTTTCGCCCCGAAGAACGTTTTCCAATGATGAGCACTTTTAAA
GTTCTGCTATGTGGCGCGGTATTATCCCGTATTGACGCCGGGCAAGAGCAACTCGGTCGCCGCATACACT
ATTCTCAGAATGACTTGGTTGAGTACTCACCAGTCACAGAAAAGCATCTTACGGATGGCATGACAGTAAG
AGAATTATGCAGTGCTGCCATAACCATGAGTGATAACACTGCGGCCAACTTACTTCTGACAACGATCGGA
GGACCGAAGGAGCTAACCGCTTTTTTGCACAACATGGGGGATCATGTAACTCGCCTTGATCGTTGGGAAC
CGGAGCTGAATGAAGCCATACCAAACGACGAGCGTGACACCACGATGCCTGCAGCAATGGCAACAACGTT
GCGCAAACTATTAACTGGCGAACTACTTACTCTAGCTTCCCGGCAACAATTAATAGACTGGATGGAGGCG
GATAAAGTTGCAGGACCACTTCTGCGCTCGGCCCTTCCGGCTGGCTGGTTTATTGCTGATAAATCTGGAG
CCGGTGAGCGTGGCTCTCGCGGTATCATTGCAGCACTGGGGCCAGATGGTAAGCCCTCCCGTATCGTAGT
TATCTACACGACGGGGAGTCAGGCAACTATGGATGAACGAAATAGACAGATCGCTGAGATAGGTGCCTCA
CTGATTAAGCATTGGTAACTGTCAGACCAAGTTTACTCATATATACTTTAGATTGATTTAAAACTTCATT
TTTAATTTAAAAGGATCTAGGTGAAGATCCTTTTTGATAATCTCATGACCAAAATCCCTTAACGTGAGTT
TTCGTTCCACTGAGCGTCAGACCCCGTAGAAAAGATCAAAGGATCTTCTTGAGATCCTTTTTTTCTGCGC
GTAATCTGCTGCTTGCAAACAAAAAAACCACCGCTACCAGCGGTGGTTTGTTTGCCGGATCAAGAGCTAC
CAACTCTTTTTCCGAAGGTAACTGGCTTCAGCAGAGCGCAGATACCAAATACTGTCCTTCTAGTGTAGCC
GTAGTTAGGCCACCACTTCAAGAACTCTGTAGCACCGCCTACATACCTCGCTCTGCTAATCCTGTTACCA
GTGGCTGCTGCCAGTGGCGATAAGTCGTGTCTTACCGGGTTGGACTCAAGACGATAGTTACCGGATAAGG
CGCAGCGGTCGGGCTGAACGGGGGGTTCGTGCACACAGCCCAGCTTGGAGCGAACGACCTACACCGAACT
GAGATACCTACAGCGTGAGCTATGAGAAAGCGCCACGCTTCCCGAAGGGAGAAAGGCGGACAGGTATCCG
GTAAGCGGCAGGGTCGGAACAGGAGAGCGCACGAGGGAGCTTCCAGGGGGAAACGCCTGGTATCTTTATA
GTCCTGTCGGGTTTCGCCACCTCTGACTTGAGCGTCGATTTTTGTGATGCTCGTCAGGGGGGCGGAGCCT
ATGGAAAAACGCCAGCAACGCGGCCTTTTTACGGTTCCTGGCCTTTTGCTGGCCTTTTGCTCACATGTTC
TTTCCTGCGTTATCCCCTGATTCTGTGGATAACCGTATTACCGCCTTTGAGTGAGCTGATACCGCTCGCC
GCAGCCGAACGACCGAGCGCAGCGAGTCAGTGAGCGAGGAAGCGGAAGAGCGCCTGATGCGGTATTTTCT
CCTTACGCATCTGTGCGGTATTTCACACCGCAATGGTGCACTCTCAGTACAATCTGCTCTGATGCCGCAT
AGTTAAGCCAGTATACACTCCGCTATCGCTACGTGACTGGGTCATGGCTGCGCCCCGACACCCGCCAACA
CCCGCTGACGCGCCCTGACGGGCTTGTCTGCTCCCGGCATCCGCTTACAGACAAGCTGTGACCGTCTCCG
GGAGCTGCATGTGTCAGAGGTTTTCACCGTCATCACCGAAACGCGCGAGGCAGCTGCGGTAAAGCTCATC
AGCGTGGTCGTGAAGCGATTCACAGATGTCTGCCTGTTCATCCGCGTCCAGCTCGTTGAGTTTCTCCAGA
AGCGTTAATGTCTGGCTTCTGATAAAGCGGGCCATGTTAAGGGCGGTTTTTTCCTGTTTGGTCACTGATG
CCTCCGTGTAAGGGGGATTTCTGTTCATGGGGGTAATGATACCGATGAAACGAGAGAGGATGCTCACGAT
ACGGGTTACTGATGATGAACATGCCCGGTTACTGGAACGTTGTGAGGGTAAACAACTGGCGGTATGGATG
CGGCGGGACCAGAGAAAAATCACTCAGGGTCAATGCCAGCGCTTCGTTAATACAGATGTAGGTGTTCCAC
AGGGTAGCCAGCAGCATCCTGCGATGCAGATCCGGAACATAATGGTGCAGGGCGCTGACTTCCGCGTTTC
CAGACTTTACGAAACACGGAAACCGAAGACCATTCATGTTGTTGCTCAGGTCGCAGACGTTTTGCAGCAG
CAGTCGCTTCACGTTCGCTCGCGTATCGGTGATTCATTCTGCTAACCAGTAAGGCAACCCCGCCAGCCTA
GCCGGGTCCTCAACGACAGGAGCACGATCATGCGCACCCGTGGGGCCGCCATGCCGGCGATAATGGCCTG
CTTCTCGCCGAAACGTTTGGTGGCGGGACCAGTGACGAAGGCTTGAGCGAGGGCGTGCAAGATTCCGAAT
ACCGCAAGCGACAGGCCGATCATCGTCGCGCTCCAGCGAAAGCGGTCCTCGCCGAAAATGACCCAGAGCG
CTGCCGGCACCTGTCCTACGAGTTGCATGATAAAGAAGACAGTCATAAGTGCGGCGACGATAGTCATGCC
CCGCGCCCACCGGAAGGAGCTGACTGGGTTGAAGGCTCTCAAGGGCATCGGTCGAGATCCCGGTGCCTAA
TGAGTGAGCTAACTTACATTAATTGCGTTGCGCTCACTGCCCGCTTTCCAGTCGGGAAACCTGTCGTGCC
AGCTGCATTAATGAATCGGCCAACGCGCGGGGAGAGGCGGTTTGCGTATTGGGCGCCAGGGTGGTTTTTC
TTTTCACCAGTGAGACGGGCAACAGCTGATTGCCCTTCACCGCCTGGCCCTGAGAGAGTTGCAGCAAGCG
GTCCACGCTGGTTTGCCCCAGCAGGCGAAAATCCTGTTTGATGGTGGTTAACGGCGGGATATAACATGAG
CTGTCTTCGGTATCGTCGTATCCCACTACCGAGATATCCGCACCAACGCGCAGCCCGGACTCGGTAATGG
CGCGCATTGCGCCCAGCGCCATCTGATCGTTGGCAACCAGCATCGCAGTGGGAACGATGCCCTCATTCAG
CATTTGCATGGTTTGTTGAAAACCGGACATGGCACTCCAGTCGCCTTCCCGTTCCGCTATCGGCTGAATT
TGATTGCGAGTGAGATATTTATGCCAGCCAGCCAGACGCAGACGCGCCGAGACAGAACTTAATGGGCCCG
CTAACAGCGCGATTTGCTGGTGACCCAATGCGACCAGATGCTCCACGCCCAGTCGCGTACCGTCTTCATG
GGAGAAAATAATACTGTTGATGGGTGTCTGGTCAGAGACATCAAGAAATAACGCCGGAACATTAGTGCAG
GCAGCTTCCACAGCAATGGCATCCTGGTCATCCAGCGGATAGTTAATGATCAGCCCACTGACGCGTTGCG
CGAGAAGATTGTGCACCGCCGCTTTACAGGCTTCGACGCCGCTTCGTTCTACCATCGACACCACCACGCT
GGCACCCAGTTGATCGGCGCGAGATTTAATCGCCGCGACAATTTGCGACGGCGCGTGCAGGGCCAGACTG
GAGGTGGCAACGCCAATCAGCAACGACTGTTTGCCCGCCAGTTGTTGTGCCACGCGGTTGGGAATGTAAT
TCAGCTCCGCCATCGCCGCTTCCACTTTTTCCCGCGTTTTCGCAGAAACGTGGCTGGCCTGGTTCACCAC
GCGGGAAACGGTCTGATAAGAGACACCGGCATACTCTGCGACATCGTATAACGTTACTGGTTTCACATTC
ACCACCCTGAATTGACTCTCTTCCGGGCGCTATCATGCCATACCGCGAAAGGTTTTGCGCCATTCGATGG
TGTCCGGGATCTCGACGCTCTCCCTTATGCGACTCCTGCATTAGGAAGCAGCCCAGTAGTAGGTTGAGGC
CGTTGAGCACCGCCGCCGCAAGGAATGGTGCATGCAAGGAGATG
Features (pLannotate 1.2.2; 19 found; start..end, strand, type, name):
    199..217     +  promoter       T7 promoter: promoter for bacteriophage T7 RNA polymerase
    218..242     +  protein_bind   lac operator: The lac repressor binds to the lac operator to inhibit transcription in E. coli. This inhibition can be relieved by adding lactose or isopropyl-β-D-thiogalactopyranoside (IPTG). lac repressor encoded by lacI
    299..961     +  CDS            yebT (fragment): YEBT_ECOLI - Experimental evidence at protein level: Swiss-Prot protein existence level 1. Component of a transport pathway that contributes to membrane integrity (PubMed:27795327). May directly span the intermembrane space, facilitating the transport of substrates across the periplasm (Probable). From Escherichia coli (strain K12).
   1023..1072    +  CDS            SET1 (fragment): solubility-enhancement tag derived from T7 phage gene 10B
   1080..1127    +  terminator     T7 terminator: transcription terminator for bacteriophage T7 RNA polymerase
   1164..1592    +  rep_origin     f1 ori (sequence partly withheld): f1 bacteriophage origin of replication; arrow indicates direction of (+) strand synthesis
   1694..1727    +  protein_bind   loxP: Cre-mediated recombination occurs in the 8-bp core sequence (GCATACAT). Cre recombinase
   1757..1775    +  misc_feature   MCS (fragment): pBluescript multiple cloning site
   1806..1910    +  promoter       AmpR promoter: bla
   1911..2771    +  CDS            AmpR: β-lactamase; bla; confers resistance to ampicillin, carbenicillin, and related antibiotics
   2942..3530    +  rep_origin     ori: high-copy-number ColE1/pMB1/pBR322/pUC origin of replication
   3716..3855    -  misc_feature   bom: basis of mobility region from pBR322
   3957..4148    -  CDS            rop: Rop protein, which maintains plasmids at low copy number; rop
   4165..4545    +  CDS            YPB1_ECOLX: Protein predicted: Swiss-Prot protein existence level 4. From Escherichia coli.
   4617..4908    -  CDS            TcR (fragment): tetracycline efflux protein; tet; confers resistance to tetracycline
   4923..4944    -  protein_bind   CAP binding site: CAP binding activates transcription in the presence of cAMP. E. coli catabolite activator protein
   4957..6039    -  CDS            lacI: lac repressor; lacI; The lac repressor binds to the lac operator to inhibit transcription in E. coli. This inhibition can be relieved by adding lactose or isopropyl-β-D-thiogalactopyranoside (IPTG).
   6040..6117    -  promoter       lacI promoter: lacI
   6125..177     -  CDS            TcR (fragment) (across the origin): tetracycline efflux protein; tet; confers resistance to tetracycline
