[The description below was written by a language model from this plasmid's Addgene catalogue record and pLannotate feature annotations shown in this document.]
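Description:
pBEL1584 is a bacterial expression plasmid built on the pET21a backbone and designed to produce a fragment of the Escherichia coli protein LetB (annotated under its older name, YebT) for crystallography. The insert, introduced by Gibson cloning, encodes residues 159–383 of LetB, which the record describes as rings 2 and 3 of the protein, fused to a 6xHis tag that would typically be used for metal-affinity purification. The automated annotation does not list the His tag as a separate feature. LetB is annotated as a component of a transport pathway that contributes to membrane integrity and may span the periplasm, and the associated work concerns its role as a tunnel for lipid transport across the bacterial envelope.

Expression follows the standard pET arrangement. A T7 promoter immediately followed by a lac operator drives the LetB fragment, and a T7 terminator lies downstream. A plasmid-borne lacI gene with its own promoter supplies lac repressor, so transcription is held off until IPTG induction in a host that provides T7 RNA polymerase. A short hit to a T7 gene 10-derived sequence just upstream of the terminator is probably backbone-derived rather than a deliberate solubility tag.

The plasmid is selected with ampicillin through the bla gene and replicates from a ColE1/pMB1-type origin. The catalogue lists it as high copy, although the pBR322-derived rop and bom elements are also present. An f1 origin, a loxP site, a small multiple-cloning-site remnant and fragments of the tetracycline resistance gene are also annotated, and the record assigns them no function.
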