Addgene plasmid #139875: pBEL1584
Purpose: Expression plasmid of rings 2 and 3 of LetB for crystallography
Depositing lab: Gira Bhabha & Damian Ekiert. Depositing organization: NYU Grossman School of Medicine. Publication: LetB Structure Reveals a Tunnel for Lipid Transport across the Bacterial Envelope. Isom GL, Coudray N, MacRae MR, McManus CT, Ekiert DC, Bhabha G. Cell. 2020 Apr 30;181(3):653-664.e19. doi: 10.1016/j.cell.2020.03.030. PubMed 32359438.
Backbone
  Vector backbone: pET21a
  Vector type: Bacterial Expression
Growth in bacteria
  Bacterial resistance: Ampicillin, 100 μg/mL
  Growth temperature: 37°C
  Growth strain: DH5alpha
  Copy number: High Copy
Gene/Insert
  Gene/Insert name: LetB
  Species: E. coli
  Mutation: LetB(159-383)-6xHis
  Cloning method: Gibson Cloning
Terms and licenses: Academic/Nonprofit Terms; Industry Terms: Not Available to Industry
Depositor comments: Please visit https://www.biorxiv.org/content/10.1101/748145v1 for bioRxiv preprint.
How to cite: pBEL1584 was a gift from Gira Bhabha & Damian Ekiert (Addgene plasmid # 139875 ; http://n2t.net/addgene:139875 ; RRID:Addgene_139875)
